Addgene plasmid #196798: pGG-PIP60
Purpose: Contains CSLD2 promoter
Depositing lab: Marc Somssich. Depositing organization: University of Melbourne. Publication: Resolving spatially distinct phytohormone response zones in Arabidopsis thaliana roots colonized by Fusarium oxysporum. Calabria J, Wang L, Rast-Somssich MI, Chen HW, Watt M, Persson S, Andersen TG, Idnurm A, Somssich M. J Exp Bot. 2025 Jan 17:erae516. doi: 10.1093/jxb/erae516. PubMed 39823275.
Backbone
  Vector backbone: pGGA000
  Total vector size (bp): 4649
  Vector type: GreenGate (GG) Entry Vector
Growth in bacteria
  Bacterial resistance: Ampicillin, 100 μg/mL
  Growth temperature: 37°C
  Growth strain: DH5alpha
  Copy number: High Copy
Gene/Insert
  Gene/Insert name: CELLULOSE-SYNTHASE LIKE D2 (alt names: CSLD2; AT5G16910)
  Species: A. thaliana (mustard weed)
  Insert size (bp): 1963
  Entrez Gene: CSLD2 (a.k.a. AT5G16910, ATCSLD2, F2K13.60, F2K13_60, cellulose-synthase like D2)
Terms and licenses: Academic/Nonprofit Terms; Industry Terms: Not Available to Industry
Depositor comments: Please visit https://doi.org/10.1101/2022.12.20.521292 for bioRxiv preprint.
How to cite: pGG-PIP60 was a gift from Marc Somssich (Addgene plasmid # 196798 ; http://n2t.net/addgene:196798 ; RRID:Addgene_196798)
