[The description below was written by a language model from this plasmid's Addgene catalogue record and pLannotate feature annotations shown in this document.]
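Description:
pGG-PIP60 is a GreenGate entry vector built on the pGGA000 backbone, the module position that in the GreenGate Golden Gate cloning system is reserved for plant promoters. It is a small (about 4.6 kb) high-copy E. coli plasmid propagated through a ColE1/pUC-type origin of replication and selected with ampicillin via the β-lactamase gene (AmpR) and its native promoter. It is not itself a plant transformation vector. Like other GreenGate entry clones, it serves as a donor of one standardised part, which is combined with other modules (for example tags, coding sequences, terminators and resistance cassettes) in a type IIS restriction–ligation reaction to assemble a plant expression cassette in a destination vector.

The payload is a 1,963 bp fragment from Arabidopsis thaliana representing the promoter of CELLULOSE-SYNTHASE LIKE D2 (CSLD2, AT5G16910). The automated feature table does not annotate this insert, but the unannotated stretch between the SP6 and T7 phage promoters matches its expected location and size. The flanking lac promoter/operator, CAP binding site, lacZα fragment and the lacI, bom and rop fragments are remnants of the cloning-vector backbone rather than functional parts of the design. The very short "K-Ras fragment" hit lies within the plant insert region and is most likely a spurious match.

The record states only that the plasmid contains the CSLD2 promoter. The associated publication concerns spatially distinct phytohormone response zones in Arabidopsis roots colonised by Fusarium oxysporum, suggesting the promoter module was intended for driving reporter or other transgene expression in that context, although the specific downstream constructs are not described here.
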