Features (pLannotate 1.2.2; 13 found; start..end, strand, type, name):
     96..200     +  promoter       AmpR promoter: bla
    201..1061    +  CDS            AmpR: β-lactamase; bla; confers resistance to ampicillin, carbenicillin, and related antibiotics
   1232..1820    +  rep_origin     ori: high-copy-number ColE1/pMB1/pBR322/pUC origin of replication
   2003..2095    +  CDS            lacI (fragment): lac repressor; lacI; The lac repressor binds to the lac operator to inhibit transcription in E. coli. This inhibition can be relieved by adding lactose or isopropyl-β-D-thiogalactopyranoside (IPTG).
   2108..2129    +  protein_bind   CAP binding site: CAP binding activates transcription in the presence of cAMP. E. coli catabolite activator protein
   2144..2174    +  promoter       lac promoter: promoter for the E. coli lac operon
   2182..2198    +  protein_bind   lac operator: The lac repressor binds to the lac operator to inhibit transcription in E. coli. This inhibition can be relieved by adding lactose or isopropyl-β-D-thiogalactopyranoside (IPTG). lac repressor encoded by lacI
   2212..2230    +  promoter       SP6 promoter: promoter for bacteriophage SP6 RNA polymerase
   4164..4181    -  CDS            K-Ras (fragment): human small GTPase proto-oncoprotein
   4234..4252    -  promoter       T7 promoter: promoter for bacteriophage T7 RNA polymerase
   4254..4406    +  CDS            lacZα (fragment): LacZα fragment of β-galactosidase; lacZ fragment
   4412..4511    -  misc_feature   bom (fragment): basis of mobility region from pBR322
   4613..1       -  CDS            rop (fragment) (across the origin): Rop protein, which maintains plasmids at low copy number; rop
>Addgene plasmid #196798 | pGG-PIP60 | addgene full sequence | sequence record 394767 | Addgene NGS Result
GACGAAAGGGCCTCGTGATACGCCTATTTTTATAGGTTAATGTCATGATAATAATGGTTTCTTAGACGTC
AGGTGGCACTTTTCGGGGAAATGTGCGCGGAACCCCTATTTGTTTATTTTTCTAAATACATTCAAATATG
TATCCGCTCATGAGACAATAACCCTGATAAATGCTTCAATAATATTGAAAAAGGAAGAGTATGAGTATTC
AACATTTCCGTGTCGCCCTTATTCCCTTTTTTGCGGCATTTTGCCTTCCTGTTTTTGCTCACCCAGAAAC
GCTGGTGAAAGTAAAAGATGCTGAAGATCAGTTGGGTGCACGAGTGGGTTACATCGAACTGGATCTCAAC
AGCGGTAAGATCCTTGAGAGTTTTCGCCCCGAAGAACGTTTTCCAATGATGAGCACTTTTAAAGTTCTGC
TATGTGGCGCGGTATTATCCCGTATTGACGCCGGGCAAGAGCAACTCGGTCGCCGCATACACTATTCTCA
GAATGACTTGGTTGAGTACTCACCAGTCACAGAAAAGCATCTTACGGATGGCATGACAGTAAGAGAATTA
TGCAGTGCTGCCATAACCATGAGTGATAACACTGCGGCCAACTTACTTCTGACAACGATCGGAGGACCGA
AGGAGCTAACCGCTTTTTTGCACAACATGGGGGATCATGTAACTCGCCTTGATCGTTGGGAACCGGAGCT
GAATGAAGCCATACCAAACGACGAGCGTGACACCACGATGCCTGTAGCAATGGCAACAACGTTGCGCAAA
CTATTAACTGGCGAACTACTTACTCTAGCTTCCCGGCAACAATTAATAGACTGGATGGAGGCGGATAAAG
TTGCAGGACCACTTCTGCGCTCGGCCCTTCCGGCTGGCTGGTTTATTGCTGATAAATCTGGAGCCGGTGA
GCGTGGCTCTCGAGGTATCATTGCAGCACTGGGGCCAGATGGTAAGCCCTCCCGTATCGTAGTTATCTAC
ACGACGGGGAGTCAGGCAACTATGGATGAACGAAATAGACAGATCGCTGAGATAGGTGCCTCACTGATTA
AGCATTGGTAACTGTCAGACCAAGTTTACTCATATATACTTTAGATTGATTTAAAACTTCATTTTTAATT
TAAAAGGATCTAGGTGAAGATCCTTTTTGATAATCTCATGACCAAAATCCCTTAACGTGAGTTTTCGTTC
CACTGAGCGTCAGACCCCGTAGAAAAGATCAAAGGATCTTCTTGAGATCCTTTTTTTCTGCGCGTAATCT
GCTGCTTGCAAACAAAAAAACCACCGCTACCAGCGGTGGTTTGTTTGCCGGATCAAGAGCTACCAACTCT
TTTTCCGAAGGTAACTGGCTTCAGCAGAGCGCAGATACCAAATACTGTTCTTCTAGTGTAGCCGTAGTTA
GGCCACCACTTCAAGAACTCTGTAGCACCGCCTACATACCTCGCTCTGCTAATCCTGTTACCAGTGGCTG
CTGCCAGTGGCGATAAGTCGTGTCTTACCGGGTTGGACTCAAGACGATAGTTACCGGATAAGGCGCAGCG
GTCGGGCTGAACGGGGGGTTCGTGCACACAGCCCAGCTTGGAGCGAACGACCTACACCGAACTGAGATAC
CTACAGCGTGAGCTATGAGAAAGCGCCACGCTTCCCGAAGGGAGAAAGGCGGACAGGTATCCGGTAAGCG
GCAGGGTCGGAACAGGAGAGCGCACGAGGGAGCTTCCAGGGGGAAACGCCTGGTATCTTTATAGTCCTGT
CGGGTTTCGCCACCTCTGACTTGAGCGTCGATTTTTGTGATGCTCGTCAGGGGGGCGGAGCCTATGGAAA
AACGCCAGCAACGCGGCCTTTTTACGGTTCCTGGCCTTTTGCTGGCCTTTTGCTCACATGTTCTTTCCTG
CGTTATCCCCTGATTCTGTGGATAACCGTATTACCGCCTTTGAGTGAGCTGATACCGCTCGCCGCAGCCG
AACGACCGAGCGCAGCGAGTCAGTGAGCGAGGAAGCGGAAGAGCGCCCAATACGCAAACCGCCTCTCCCC
GCGCGTTGGCCGATTCATTAATGCAGCTGGCACGACAGGTTTCCCGACTGGAAAGCGGGCAGTGAGCGCA
ACGCAATTAATGTGAGTTAGCTCACTCATTAGGCACCCCAGGCTTTACACTTTATGCTTCCGGCTCGTAT
GTTGTGTGGAATTGTGAGCGGATAACAATTTCACACGAGCTATTTAGGTGACACTATAGAAGTGAAGCTT
GGTCTCAACCTGACGACCAAGACTAGAGTTTTGGTTCGGGAATGACTCCAAATGCACGGTGGTGATCTCT
GATCTGTGACCAAATGTATTTCTCGTTTTGTGTCTTGCAAACAAAACATAATAAATCAAATTAAGTCAAT
TGATGTTTTCAAATCCGATCCGCTTGACGTGATCCGCTGATAATATTGGTCTGCGATGGGGTGTGTTGTT
GGTTCGTTTTGTGTAATAGCGTGGATTAATATTCACTCATCACATAAATTTTCAAAAATAACAACAAATT
AAATACTATATGTCAGATATTTAATATTAATGTTGACAGGGACATTATTACGTGTATAATGAGAATTATT
CGTGGTTAGTAGTAGTTACTCCCATAGATATGAAATATTGACATTTTTGATCAATGCTACGTACACACGT
AACACGTTATCTCATTATTCCAAAAAGAAACATTTTGTATTCACAGGTGAGAAATACTCCTGCGACCGCG
TATTCCCATTCCTTATTTTGAAATTCCCCAAAGTACCCTCATCGTCTCTTTCAGTGTGCTTACACGTTTT
TTGATACCCGAGATTAACGCCTCCCTACGACATTCTTTTTTATTTTCCCATATTTTATTCTGCAAAATAC
CAAAAACAAAATTGCTTTATACTAACATGATATATTAATGACATTAATCTAAACAACGATATATTAATGA
CATTAATCACAACCATTTCCCCTTTATTATAAGAGGATTTCGTAATCTTACATTTCTTAATGCCATTATA
TTTTTAACTTGCGACTTCCCGAGAAAATTCAAATTCACTTGAGTTATTTTCAAAACTTGGATTCTACAGT
ATCTGTTTGCTATAAACACTTGTAAATCACTGAACTGAGATCAAATAAATTAGAGATTTCTTTAATCTTC
TATGGTAAGTAAATTTTCGGTATCCCTATTCAAGAAAGAGAAAAAAAATGGAAACAATATTTAACGCGTT
AAAAGATAAATAAGACCACAAGAGTTAAAAAGAGTTGTTCTTACTTTCTTCTCTACCTTGTCCGAAAAAC
CTCAGTCCCCCCCCCAAATCAATTAAAACGTTTCAAGAAAAAAAAAAAAGTGTACTACGTCAACTTGTTT
TTTCCGGCGGCGTTCCACCTTCGTCTTCGCTGTCTCACCGCGTCATAAAATTTTCTACCTTAGTAAAAAT
TTCGAAATAGATCGTAGAGATCTTCCTTCTTGATTTGTCGTCTCGATTCTACAAAATTTGGCAATTTCTT
TGTTTTATATATATTTTAAGATCTTTGAATATATATTTTGGGGATAAATCGGCTAACGTGTATTAGTTAG
CAGGAGTGCTCAAGTATTTGCTCACGACTAAGTCCTTTTCTCCTCTTCTTCTTCCTTTCACTATCTCTTC
TTATCAAATGCCTCATAATAATATCCAGTTGGGTGGCACGACACGACCGCGTTGAATACTTCAGACGGAT
TTGTTAACAACAAAGTCTCTACTTCTTCTTCTGTTAATTACTATATAACTCAAAGATCTGAGTTTCTTCT
CTCTTCTTAGCGTTCCTTTCCTCTGAAGGTATTGTAAGCAATCTCGAGTTTCAAATCTTGTTTTATTGTT
TTCTTATAAGTTCGTGGTGGGATCGTCTCTTTTTGTCTGAAAATGTCTAAAGCCTGTGCTTAAAGAAAGA
TGTGTGGGCTTTTCGAGATATTCTCGGATTTGAAAGTTTGAAACTTTGAATTAGTGTATTCGTCTTGATA
ACTTTAAAGGTGGTGCCTTTTTGTTGTAGTAAGCAATGATTGTTACCTTTTCTTTTCATTTGTGTGAATG
TTGATGATGAGTTTGTTGTTAGATCGATATATATATATTGATCTGTTTCTTTGTTGATGTTTTTGAATGA
ATTTAAGATGTCTTTGTTTCTTCTTTTGCTAATTTTGTCTTTGACTTCTTTCTGCAGGGATCTGCCAAGT
TAGATCCTAACTAACATGAGACCGAATTCTCGCCCTATAGTGAGTCGTATTACCTGGCCGTCGTTTTACA
ACGTCGTGACTGGGAAAACCCTGGCGTTACCCAACTTAATCGCCTTGCAGCACATCCCCCTTTCGCCAGC
TGGCGTAATAGCGAAGAGGCCCGCACCGATCGCCCTTCCCAACAGTTGCGCAGCCTGAATGGCGAATGGC
GCCTGATGCGGTATTTTCTCCTTACGCATCTGTGCGGTATTTCACACCGCATATGGTGCACTCTCAGTAC
AATCTGCTCTGATGCCGCATAGTTAAGCCAGCCCCGACACCCGCCAACACCCGCTGACGCGCCCTGACGG
GCTTGTCTGCTCCCGGCATCCGCTTACAGACAAGCTGTGACCGTCTCCGGGAGCTGCATGTGTCAGAGGT
TTTCACCGTCATCACCGAAACGCGCGA
